Addgene plasmid #145495: pGBW-m4046479
Purpose: Yeast Expression plasmid for SARS-CoV-2 nsp4
Depositing lab: Ginkgo Bioworks & Benjie Chen. Depositing organization: Ginkgo Bioworks.
Backbone
  Vector backbone: AmpR; 2u URA3
  Backbone size w/o insert (bp): 4078
  Vector type: Yeast Expression
  Selectable markers: URA3
Growth in bacteria
  Bacterial resistance: Ampicillin, 100 μg/mL
  Growth temperature: 37°C
  Growth strain: DH5alpha
  Copy number: High Copy
Gene/Insert
  Gene/Insert name: SARS-CoV-2 nsp4
  Species: S. cerevisiae (budding yeast); Severe acute respiratory syndrome coronavirus 2
  Insert size (bp): 1499
  Mutation: Saccharomyces cerevisiae recode 1
  Entrez Gene: ORF1ab (a.k.a. GU280_gp01)
  Promoter: pGAL1
  Tag / fusion protein: Cleavable thrombin;3xFLAG (C terminal on backbone)
  Cloning method: Unknown
Resource information
  A portion of this plasmid was derived from a plasmid made by: GinkgoBioworks
Depositor comments: NCBI Reference Sequence: YP_009725300.1Created by gene synthesis with Not1 site.
How to cite: pGBW-m4046479 was a gift from Ginkgo Bioworks & Benjie Chen (Addgene plasmid # 145495 ; http://n2t.net/addgene:145495 ; RRID:Addgene_145495)
