[The description below was written by a language model from this plasmid's Addgene catalogue record and pLannotate feature annotations shown in this document.]
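Description:
pGBW-m4046479 is an episomal yeast expression plasmid and E. coli shuttle vector for galactose-inducible production of SARS-CoV-2 non-structural protein 4 (nsp4) in Saccharomyces cerevisiae. In bacteria it replicates from a high-copy ColE1/pUC-type origin and is selected with ampicillin. The β-lactamase gene is annotated as being driven by a cat promoter, and a short rop-like segment is annotated immediately next to AmpR, although the catalogue lists the plasmid as high copy. The bacterial module is bracketed by the T3Te, T7Te and tonB transcription terminators, which insulate it from read-through. In yeast, the 2μ origin supports multicopy episomal maintenance. URA3 provides selection in ura3 auxotrophic strains and can be counterselected with 5-FOA.

The expression cassette places a roughly 1.5 kb synthetic nsp4 coding sequence, recoded for S. cerevisiae codon usage, under the Gal4-regulated GAL1 promoter and upstream of a CYC1 terminator. nsp4 is a mature cleavage product of the ORF1a/ORF1ab replicase polyprotein. This explains why the automated annotation matches the insert to a fragment of the R1A polyprotein; the nsp10 function text attached to that hit belongs to the polyprotein entry as a whole and does not describe this insert. The backbone supplies a C-terminal thrombin-cleavable 3xFLAG tag for immunodetection or affinity purification with optional tag removal, though the feature table detects only a short fragment of the 3xFLAG sequence. The insert was made by gene synthesis, and the cloning method is not recorded. The record states no purpose beyond yeast expression of nsp4.
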