Features (pLannotate 1.2.2; 14 found; start..end, strand, type, name):
     25..466     +  promoter       GAL1 promoter: S. cerevisiae GAL1; inducible promoter, regulated by Gal4
    481..1980    +  CDS            R1A_SARS2 (fragment): Experimental evidence at protein level: Swiss-Prot protein existence level 1. [Non-structural protein 10]: Plays a pivotal role in viral transcription by stimulating both nsp14 3'-5' exoribonuclease and nsp16 2'-O-methyltransferase activities. Therefore plays an essential role in viral mRNAs cap methylation. From Severe acute respiratory syndrome coronavirus 2 (2019-nCoV) (SARS-CoV-2).
   1998..2015    +  CDS            3xFLAG (fragment): three tandem FLAG® epitope tags, followed by an enterokinase cleavage site
   2093..2265    +  terminator     CYC1 terminator (fragment): S. cerevisiae CYC1; transcription terminator for CYC1
   2301..2477    +  promoter       URA3 promoter (fragment): S. cerevisiae URA3
   2478..3281    +  CDS            URA3: orotidine-5'-phosphate decarboxylase, required for uracil biosynthesis; S. cerevisiae URA3; yeast auxotrophic marker, counterselectable with 5-fluoroorotic acid (5-FOA)
   3364..4346    -  rep_origin     2μ ori: yeast 2μ plasmid origin of replication
   4424..4453    +  terminator     T3Te terminator: phage T3 early transcription terminator
   4475..5062    +  rep_origin     ori: high-copy-number ColE1/pMB1/pBR322/pUC origin of replication
   5074..5101    -  terminator     T7Te terminator: phage T7 early transcription terminator
   5125..5316    -  CDS            rop: Rop protein, which maintains plasmids at low copy number; rop
   5317..6177    -  CDS            AmpR: β-lactamase; bla; confers resistance to ampicillin, carbenicillin, and related antibiotics
   6178..6280    -  promoter       cat promoter: promoter of the E. coli cat gene encoding chloramphenicol acetyltransferase
   6281..6312    -  terminator     tonB terminator: bidirectional E. coli tonB-P14 transcription terminator
>Addgene plasmid #145495 | pGBW-m4046479 | addgene full sequence | sequence record 300257 | Addgene NGS Result
GCGGCCGCTTGCTATATTGAAGTACGGATTAGAAGCCGCCGAGCGGGCGACAGCCCTCCGACGGAAGACT
CTCCTCCGTGCGTCCTCGTCTTCACCGGTCGCGTTCCTGAAACGCAGATGTGCCTCGCGCCGCACTGCTC
CGAACAATAAAGATTCTACAATACTAGCTTTTATGGTTATGAAGAGGAAAAATTGGCAGTAACCTGGCCC
CACAAACCTTCAAATTAACGAATCAAATTAACAACCATAGGATGATAATGCGATTAGTTTTTTAGCCTTA
TTTCTGGGGTAATTAATCAGCGAAGCGATGATTTTTGATCTATTAACAGATATATAAATGGAAAAGCTGC
ATAACCACTTTAACTAATACTTTCAACATTTTCAGTTTGTATTACTTCTTATTCAAATGTCATAAAAGTA
TCAACAAAAAATTGTTAATATACCTCTATACTTTAACGTCAAGGAGAAAAAACTATAATGAAGATTGTCA
ACAATTGGCTTAAACAGTTGATAAAGGTTACTTTAGTATTTTTGTTCGTTGCAGCCATCTTCTATCTAAT
TACACCTGTCCACGTGATGAGTAAGCATACCGACTTTTCCTCAGAGATCATTGGTTACAAAGCTATCGAT
GGCGGAGTTACTAGAGATATTGCTTCGACGGACACCTGTTTCGCTAACAAGCACGCGGACTTTGATACTT
GGTTCTCTCAAAGGGGTGGTTCCTACACAAACGACAAGGCCTGCCCCTTGATTGCAGCTGTTATCACTAG
AGAAGTTGGTTTCGTCGTGCCAGGTTTACCAGGGACTATACTGCGTACCACCAATGGTGATTTTTTGCAT
TTCTTACCAAGAGTCTTCTCTGCTGTTGGCAATATTTGTTATACCCCTAGCAAATTGATCGAATACACTG
ATTTTGCCACCTCTGCTTGTGTATTGGCTGCTGAATGCACTATTTTCAAGGATGCAAGTGGTAAGCCAGT
TCCATACTGTTATGACACAAACGTCCTCGAAGGTTCTGTTGCTTACGAATCCTTGCGACCGGACACTAGA
TATGTGTTAATGGATGGATCAATCATTCAATTTCCAAACACATACCTTGAAGGTTCTGTTCGGGTTGTCA
CCACCTTCGACTCCGAGTACTGTCGCCACGGTACTTGTGAAAGATCAGAAGCCGGTGTCTGTGTTTCTAC
CAGCGGTAGATGGGTGTTGAATAACGATTATTACCGTTCTCTTCCAGGTGTCTTCTGCGGTGTCGATGCT
GTTAATCTATTGACTAACATGTTTACCCCTTTGATCCAACCAATAGGTGCGCTGGACATTTCCGCATCTA
TTGTCGCCGGTGGAATCGTTGCTATCGTTGTTACTTGTTTGGCTTACTACTTCATGAGATTTAGAAGAGC
CTTTGGGGAGTATTCGCATGTCGTGGCTTTCAACACTCTATTATTTTTGATGTCGTTCACTGTTTTGTGT
CTTACACCAGTATACTCTTTCTTGCCTGGTGTATACTCCGTTATCTATTTATACCTGACATTCTACCTGA
CTAACGATGTCAGCTTTTTGGCACACATTCAATGGATGGTAATGTTCACCCCATTGGTTCCCTTCTGGAT
AACGATCGCTTACATCATTTGCATAAGTACTAAACATTTCTATTGGTTTTTCTCAAATTATCTAAAGAGA
AGAGTTGTCTTTAATGGTGTCAGCTTTTCTACCTTCGAAGAAGCTGCCTTGTGTACCTTTTTGCTCAACA
AAGAAATGTACTTGAAGTTGAGATCTGACGTTTTACTCCCGCTAACCCAATATAACAGATATTTAGCTTT
ATACAACAAGTACAAATACTTCTCGGGTGCCATGGATACTACTTCATACCGTGAAGCGGCTTGTTGTCAC
CTTGCTAAGGCTTTGAATGATTTCTCTAATTCCGGTTCCGACGTCTTGTATCAACCACCTCAGACGTCTA
TTACCTCCGCTGTTTTGCAACTCGTGCCGAGAGGTTCTGATTATAAAGATCATGATGGTGATTATAAAGA
TCATGATATTGATTATAAAGATGATGATGATAAATAAACAGGCCCCTTTTCCTTTGTCGATATCATGTAA
TTAGTTATGTCACGCTTACATTCACGCCCTCCTCCCACATCCGCTCTAACCGAAAAGGAAGGAGTTAGAC
AACCTGAAGTCTAGGTCCCTATTTATTTTTTTTAATAGTTATGTTAGTATTAAGAACGTTATTTATATTT
CAAATTTTTCTTTTTTTTCTGTACAAAGCGGCCGCCGAACCACTAGTGCACTGCAGTACACGGTTTCCTT
GAAATTTTTTTGATTCGGTAATCTCCGAACAGAAGGAAGAACGAAGGAAGGAGCACAGACTTAGATTGGT
ATATATACGCATATGTAGTGTTGAAGAAACATGAAATTGCCCAGTATTCTTAACCCAACTGCACAGAACA
AAAACGTGCAGGAAACGAAGATAAATCATGTCGAAAGCTACATATAAGGAACGTGCTGCTACTCATCCTA
GTCCTGTTGCTGCCAAGCTATTTAATATCATGCACGAAAAGCAAACAAACTTGTGTGCTTCATTGGATGT
TCGTACCACCAAGGAATTACTGGAGTTAGTTGAAGCATTAGGTCCCAAAATTTGTTTACTAAAAACACAT
GTGGATATCTTGACTGATTTTTCCATGGAGGGCACAGTTAAGCCGCTAAAGGCATTATCCGCCAAGTACA
ATTTTTTACTCTTCGAGGACAGAAAATTTGCTGACATTGGTAATACAGTCAAATTGCAGTACTCTGCGGG
TGTATACAGAATAGCAGAATGGGCAGACATTACGAATGCACACGGTGTGGTGGGCCCAGGTATTGTTAGC
GGTTTGAAGCAGGCGGCAGAAGAAGTAACAAAGGAACCTAGAGGCCTTTTGATGTTAGCAGAATTGTCAT
GCAAGGGCTCCCTATCTACTGGAGAATATACTAAGGGTACTGTTGACATTGCGAAGAGCGACAAAGATTT
TGTTATCGGCTTTATTGCTCAAAGAGACATGGGTGGAAGAGATGAAGGTTACGATTGGTTGATTATGACA
CCCGGTGTGGGTTTAGATGACAAGGGAGATGCATTGGGTCAACAGTATAGAACCGTGGATGATGTGGTTT
CTACAGGATCTGACATTATTATTGTTGGAAGAGGACTATTTGCAAAGGGAAGGGATGCTAAGGTAGAGGG
TGAACGTTACAGAAAAGCAGGCTGGGAAGCATATTTGAGAAGATGCGGCCAGCAAAACTAAAAAACTGTA
TTATAAGTAAATGCATGTATACTAAACTCACAAATTAGAGCTTCAATTTAATTATATCAGTTATTACCCG
AGTAACGAAGCATCTGTGCTTCATTTTGTAGAACAAAAATGCAACGCGAGAGCGCTAATTTTTCAAACAA
AGAATCTGAGCTGCATTTTTACAGAACAGAAATGCAACGCGAAAGCGCTATTTTACCAACGAAGAATCTG
TGCTTCATTTTTGTAAAACAAAAATGCAACGCGAGAGCGCTAATTTTTCAAACAAAGAATCTGAGCTGCA
TTTTTACAGAACAGAAATGCAACGCGAGAGCGCTATTTTACCAACAAAGAATCTATACTTCTTTTTTGTT
CTACAAAAATGCATCCCGAGAGCGCTATTTTTCTAACAAAGCATCTTAGATTACTTTTTTTCTCCTTTGT
GCGCTCTATAATGCAGTCTCTTGATAACTTTTTGCACTGTAGGTCCGTTAAGGTTAGAAGAAGGCTACTT
TGGTGTCTATTTTCTCTTCCATAAAAAAAGCCTGACTCCACTTCCCGCGTTTACTGATTACTAGCGAAGC
TGCGGGTGCATTTTTTCAAGATAAAGGCATCCCCGATTATATTCTATACCGATGTGGATTGCGCATACTT
TGTGAACAGAAAGTGATAGCGTTGATGATTCTTCATTGGTCAGAAAATTATGAACGGTTTCTTCTATTTT
GTCTCTATATACTACGTATAGGAAATGTTTACATTTTCGTATTGTTTTCGATTCACTCTATGAATAGTTC
TTACTACAATTTTTTTGTCTAAAGAGTAATACTAGAGATAAACATAAAAAATGTAGAGGTCGAGTTTAGA
TGCAAGTTCAAGGAGCGAAAGGTGGATGGGTAGGTTATATAGGGATATAGCACAGAGATATATAGCAAAG
AGATACTTTTGAGCAATGTTTGTGGAAGCGGTATTCGCAATATTTTAGTAGCTCGTTACAGTCCGGTGCG
TTTTTGGTTTTTTGAAAGTGCGTCATCAGAGCGCTTTTGGTTTTCAAAAGCGCTCTGAAGTTCCTATACT
TTCTAGCTAGAGAATAGGAACTTCCCGAGCGGCCGCGTGTTACAAGCTTGACTCCAGCGTAACTGGACTG
CAATCAACTCACTGGCTCACCTTCACGGGTGGGCCTTTCTTCGGTAGAAAATCAAAGGATCTTCTTGAGA
TCCTTTTTTTCTGCGCGTAATCTGCTGCTTGCAAACAAAAAAACCACCGCTACCAGCGGTGGTTTGTTTG
CCGGATCAAGAGCTACCAACTCTTTTTCCGAGGTAACTGGCTTCAGCAGAGCGCAGATACCAAATACTGT
TCTTCTAGTGTAGCCGTAGTTAGGCCACCACTTCAAGAACTCTGTAGCACCGCCTACATACCTCGCTCTG
CTAATCCTGTTACCAGTGGCTGCTGCCAGTGGCGATAAGTCGTGTCTTACCGGGTTGGACTCAAGACGAT
AGTTACCGGATAAGGCGCAGCGGTCGGGCTGAACGGGGGGTTCGTGCACACAGCCCAGCTTGGAGCGAAC
GACCTACACCGAACTGAGATACCTACAGCGTGAGCTATGAGAAAGCGCCACGCTTCCCGAAGGGAGAAAG
GCGGACAGGTATCCGGTAAGCGGCAGGGTCGGAACAGGAGAGCGCACGAGGGAGCTTCCAGGGGTAAACG
CCTGGTATCTTTATAGTCCTGTCGGGTTTCGCCACCTCTGACTTGAGCATCGATTTTTGTGATGCTCGTC
AGGGGGGCGGAGCCTATGGAAAAACGCCAGCAACGCAGAAAGGCCCACCCGAAGGTGAGCCAGGTGATTA
CATTTGGGCCCTCATCAGAGGTTTTCACCGTCATCACCGAAACGCGCGAGGCAGCTGCGGTAAAGCTCAT
CAGCGTGGTCGTGAAGCGATTCACAGATGTCTGCCTGTTCATCCGCGTCCAGCTCGTTGAGTTTCTCCAG
AAGCGTTAATGTCTGGCTTCTGATAAAGCGGGCCATGTTAAGGGCGGTTTTTTCCTGTTTGGTCACTTAC
CAATGCTTAATCAGTGAGGCACCTATCTCAGCGATCTGTCTATTTCGTTCATCCATAGTTGCCTGACTCC
CCGTCGTGTAGATAACTACGATGCGGGAGGGCTTACCATCTGGCCCCAGTGCTGCAATGATACCGCGAGA
CCCACGCTCACCGGCTCCAGATTTATCAGCAATAAACCAGCCAGCCGGGAGGGCCGAGCGCAGAAGTGAT
CCTGCAACTTTATCCGCCTCCATCCAGTCTATTAATTGTTGCCGGGAAGCTAGAGTAAGTAGTTCGCCAG
TTAATAGTTTGCGCAACGTTGTTGCCATTGCTACAGGCATCGTGGTGTCACGCTCGTCGTTTGGTATGGC
TTCATTCAGCTCCGGTTCCCAACGATCAAGGCGAGTTACATGATCCCCCATGTTGTGCAAAAAAGCGGTT
AGCTCCTTCGGTCCTCCGATCGTTGCCAGAAGTAAGTTGGCCGCAGTGTTATCACTCATGGTTATGGCAG
CACTGCATAATTCTCTTACTGTCATGCCATCCGTGAGATGCTTTTCTGTGACTGGTGAGTACTCAACCAA
GTCATTCTGAGAATAGTGTATGCGGCGACCGAGTTGCTCTTGCCCGGCGTCAATACGGGATAATACCGCG
CCACATAGCAGAACTTTAAAAGTGCTCATCATTGGAAAACGTTCTTCGGGGCGTAAACTCTCAAGGATCT
TACCGCTGTTGAGATCCAGTTCGATGTAACCCACTCGTGCACCCAACTGATCTTCAGCATCTTTTACTTT
CACCAGCGTTTCTGGGTGAGCAAAAACAGGAAGGCAAAATGCCGCAAAAAAGGGAATAAGGGCGACACGG
AAATGTTGAATACTCATTTTAGCTTCCTTAGCTCCTGAAAATCTCGATAACTCAAAAAATACGCCCGGTA
GTGATCTTATTTCATTATGGTGAAAGTTGGAACCTCTTACGTGCCGATCAAGTCAAAAGCCTCCGGTCGG
AGGCTTTTGACTTTCTGCTATGGAGGTCAGGTATGATTTAAATGGTCAGTTAGA
